>Addgene plasmid #136731 | pISH-Olfr1395 | addgene full sequence | sequence record 273350 | Addgene NGS Result
GATACCTACAGCGTGAGCTATGAGAAAGCGCCACGCTTCCCGAAGGGAGAAAGGCGGACAGGTATCCGGT
AAGCGGCAGGGTCGGAACAGGAGAGCGCACGAGGGAGCTTCCAGGGGGAAACGCCTGGTATCTTTATAGT
CCTGTCGGGTTTCGCCACCTCTGACTTGAGCGTCGATTTTTGTGATGCTCGTCAGGGGGGCGGAGCCTAT
GGAAAAACGCCAGCAACGCGGCCTTTTTACGGTTCCTGGCCTTTTGCTGGCCTTTTGCTCACATGTTCTT
TCCTGCGTTATCCCCTGATTCTGTGGATAACCGTATTACCGCCTTTGAGTGAGCTGATACCGCTCGCCGC
AGCCGAACGACCGAGCGCAGCGAGTCAGTGAGCGAGGAAGCGGAAGAGCGCCCAATACGCAAACCGCCTC
TCCCCGCGCGTTGGCCGATTCATTAATGCAGCTGGCACGACAGGTTTCCCGACTGGAAAGCGGGCAGTGA
GCGCAACGCAATTAATGTGAGTTAGCTCACTCATTAGGCACCCCAGGCTTTACACTTTATGCTTCCGGCT
CGTATGTTGTGTGGAATTGTGAGCGGATAACAATTTCACACAGGAAACAGCTATGACCATGATTACGCCA
AGCTATTTAGGTGACACTATAGAATACTCAAGCTATGCATCCAACGCGTTGGGAGCTCTCCCATATGGTC
GACCTGCAGGCGGCCGCGAATTCACTAGTGATTTGTCTGCTGGCTCATGGTAGCGGGGTCTTGGCTCTTT
GGCCTGGTAGATGGGCTGATCCAGGCTGTTTTTACACTTCGCTTCCCCTACTGCGGTTCCCAGGAGATCG
GCCACTTCTTCTGTGAGGTTCCTGCTGTGCTCAAGCTGGCCTGTGCTGACACCAGTCTCTACGAGACCAT
GATCTATGTCTGCTGTGTCCTCATGCTTCTCCTGCCCTTTTCTGTCATCTCGGCTTCCTACTTCAGGATC
CTGGTGGCAGTGCTCCGGATGCGCTCTGCAGAAGGGCGGCGGAAGGCCTTCGCTACCTGTTCCTCCCACA
TGATCGTGGTCTCCCTCTTCTACGGGGCTGCCATGATCACATACATGAGGCCACAGGCCTACCACTCCTC
CAAGCAGGACAAAGTGGTCTCTGCTTTCTACACCATGATCACGCCCATGCTCAACCCTCTTATTTACAGT
CTAAGGAACAAAGAAGTGACCGGAAATCGAATTCCCGCGGCCGCCATGGCGGCCGGGAGCATGCGACGTC
GGGCCCAATTCGCCCTATAGTGAGTCGTATTACAATTCACTGGCCGTCGTTTTACAACGTCGTGACTGGG
AAAACCCTGGCGTTACCCAACTTAATCGCCTTGCAGCACATCCCCCTTTCGCCAGCTGGCGTAATAGCGA
AGAGGCCCGCACCGATCGCCCTTCCCAACAGTTGCGCAGCCTGAATGGCGAATGG
[124 nt withheld, positions 1456-1579]
C
[91 nt withheld, positions 1581-1671]
A
[49 nt withheld, positions 1673-1721]
CCTTTGACGTTGGAGTCCACGTTCTTT
[37 nt withheld, positions 1749-1785]
ACCCTATCTCGGTCTATTCTTTTGATTTATAAGGGATTTTGCCGATTTCGGCCTATTGGTTAAAAAATGA
GCTGATTTAACAAAAATTTAACGCGAATTTTAACAAAATATTAACGCTTACAATTTCCTGATGCGGTATT
TTCTCCTTACGCATCTGTGCGGTATTTCACACCGCATCAGGTGGCACTTTTCGGGGAAATGTGCGCGGAA
CCCCTATTTGTTTATTTTTCTAAATACATTCAAATATGTATCCGCTCATGAGACAATAACCCTGATAAAT
GCTTCAATAATATTGAAAAAGGAAGAGTATGAGTATTCAACATTTCCGTGTCGCCCTTATTCCCTTTTTT
GCGGCATTTTGCCTTCCTGTTTTTGCTCACCCAGAAACGCTGGTGAAAGTAAAAGATGCTGAAGATCAGT
TGGGTGCACGAGTGGGTTACATCGAACTGGATCTCAACAGCGGTAAGATCCTTGAGAGTTTTCGCCCCGA
AGAACGTTTTCCAATGATGAGCACTTTTAAAGTTCTGCTATGTGGCGCGGTATTATCCCGTATTGACGCC
GGGCAAGAGCAACTCGGTCGCCGCATACACTATTCTCAGAATGACTTGGTTGAGTACTCACCAGTCACAG
AAAAGCATCTTACGGATGGCATGACAGTAAGAGAATTATGCAGTGCTGCCATAACCATGAGTGATAACAC
TGCGGCCAACTTACTTCTGACAACGATCGGAGGACCGAAGGAGCTAACCGCTTTTTTGCACAACATGGGG
GATCATGTAACTCGCCTTGATCGTTGGGAACCGGAGCTGAATGAAGCCATACCAAACGACGAGCGTGACA
CCACGATGCCTGTAGCAATGGCAACAACGTTGCGCAAACTATTAACTGGCGAACTACTTACTCTAGCTTC
CCGGCAACAATTAATAGACTGGATGGAGGCGGATAAAGTTGCAGGACCACTTCTGCGCTCGGCCCTTCCG
GCTGGCTGGTTTATTGCTGATAAATCTGGAGCCGGTGAGCGTGGGTCTCGCGGTATCATTGCAGCACTGG
GGCCAGATGGTAAGCCCTCCCGTATCGTAGTTATCTACACGACGGGGAGTCAGGCAACTATGGATGAACG
AAATAGACAGATCGCTGAGATAGGTGCCTCACTGATTAAGCATTGGTAACTGTCAGACCAAGTTTACTCA
TATATACTTTAGATTGATTTAAAACTTCATTTTTAATTTAAAAGGATCTAGGTGAAGATCCTTTTTGATA
ATCTCATGACCAAAATCCCTTAACGTGAGTTTTCGTTCCACTGAGCGTCAGACCCCGTAGAAAAGATCAA
AGGATCTTCTTGAGATCCTTTTTTTCTGCGCGTAATCTGCTGCTTGCAAACAAAAAAACCACCGCTACCA
GCGGTGGTTTGTTTGCCGGATCAAGAGCTACCAACTCTTTTTCCGAAGGTAACTGGCTTCAGCAGAGCGC
AGATACCAAATACTGTTCTTCTAGTGTAGCCGTAGTTAGGCCACCACTTCAAGAACTCTGTAGCACCGCC
TACATACCTCGCTCTGCTAATCCTGTTACCAGTGGCTGCTGCCAGTGGCGATAAGTCGTGTCTTACCGGG
TTGGACTCAAGACGATAGTTACCGGATAAGGCGCAGCGGTCGGGCTGAACGGGGGGTTCGTGCACACAGC
CCAGCTTGGAGCGAACGACCTACACCGAACTGA
Features (pLannotate 1.2.2; 14 found; start..end, strand, type, name):
    398..490     +  CDS            lacI (fragment): lac repressor; lacI; The lac repressor binds to the lac operator to inhibit transcription in E. coli. This inhibition can be relieved by adding lactose or isopropyl-β-D-thiogalactopyranoside (IPTG).
    503..524     +  protein_bind   CAP binding site: CAP binding activates transcription in the presence of cAMP. E. coli catabolite activator protein
    539..569     +  promoter       lac promoter: promoter for the E. coli lac operon
    577..593     +  protein_bind   lac operator: The lac repressor binds to the lac operator to inhibit transcription in E. coli. This inhibition can be relieved by adding lactose or isopropyl-β-D-thiogalactopyranoside (IPTG). lac repressor encoded by lacI
    635..653     +  promoter       SP6 promoter: promoter for bacteriophage SP6 RNA polymerase
    665..736     +  CDS            VESPI_VESMG (fragment): Experimental evidence at protein level: Swiss-Prot protein existence level 1. Shows contractile activity on isolated ileum smooth muscle. From Vespa magnifica (Hornet).
    735..1214    +  CDS            Olfr56 (fragment): OLF56_MOUSE - Also known as Mor276-1 From Mus musculus (Mouse).
   1274..1292    -  promoter       T7 promoter: promoter for bacteriophage T7 RNA polymerase
   1295..1452    +  CDS            lacZα (fragment): LacZα fragment of β-galactosidase; lacZ fragment
   1456..1884    +  rep_origin     f1 ori (sequence partly withheld): f1 bacteriophage origin of replication; arrow indicates direction of (+) strand synthesis
   1912..1962    -  misc_feature   bom (fragment): basis of mobility region from pBR322
   1989..2093    +  promoter       AmpR promoter: bla
   2094..2954    +  CDS            AmpR: β-lactamase; bla; confers resistance to ampicillin, carbenicillin, and related antibiotics
   3125..215     +  rep_origin     ori (across the origin): high-copy-number ColE1/pMB1/pBR322/pUC origin of replication
