[The description below was written by a language model from this plasmid's Addgene catalogue record and pLannotate feature annotations shown in this document.]
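Description:
pISH-Olfr1395 is a small bacterial plasmid (about 3.5 kb) built on the pGEM-T-Easy cloning backbone. It serves as a transcription template for making riboprobes that detect the mouse odorant receptor gene Olfr1395 (also called MOR277-1) by in situ hybridization. It is propagated in E. coli from a high-copy ColE1/pUC-type origin and selected with ampicillin through the bla (AmpR) cassette and its own promoter. The backbone also carries an f1 phage origin, which allows single-stranded DNA production. Remnants of the lac region (CAP site, lac promoter and operator, lacZα fragments) flank the cloning site and are the vestige of blue/white screening in this vector family.

The payload is a partial Olfr1395 coding fragment of roughly 480 bp or slightly more, placed between opposing SP6 and T7 bacteriophage promoters. This arrangement lets either strand be transcribed in vitro, depending on which polymerase is used, to give antisense probe or sense control RNA. The record does not say which promoter gives the antisense strand. The automated annotation labels the insert as a fragment of Olfr56 (MOR276-1). This most likely reflects similarity to a related odorant receptor in the annotation database rather than a different insert. The short adjacent hit to a hornet peptide also looks like a spurious match.

The depositor notes two amino acid changes relative to the reference, D175G and L220F, and confirms that they do not affect the plasmid's use as a probe template. The plasmid comes from a study of the zonal organization of odorant receptor gene choice in the mouse main olfactory epithelium. There is no promoter for expressing the receptor in eukaryotic cells.
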