Addgene plasmid #136731: pISH-Olfr1395
Purpose: Template to synthesize riboprobes for in situ hybridization (ISH) for Olfr1395
Depositing lab: Peter Mombaerts. Depositing organization: Max Planck Research Unit for Neurogenetics. Publication: The Zonal Organization of Odorant Receptor Gene Choice in the Main Olfactory Epithelium of the Mouse. Zapiec B, Mombaerts P. Cell Rep. 2020 Mar 24;30(12):4220-4234.e5. doi: 10.1016/j.celrep.2020.02.110. PubMed 32209480.
Backbone
  Vector backbone: pGEM-T-Easy
  Vector type: in situ probe
Growth in bacteria
  Bacterial resistance: Ampicillin, 100 μg/mL
  Growth temperature: 37°C
  Growth strain: DH5alpha
  Copy number: High Copy
Gene/Insert
  Gene/Insert name: Olfr1395
  Species: M. musculus (mouse)
  Mutation: ISH Probe insert, D175G and L220F- please dep. comment below
  Cloning method: Unknown
Terms and licenses: Academic/Nonprofit Terms; Industry Terms: Not Available to Industry
Depositor comments: ISH probe for mouse gene: Olfr1395 aka MOR277-1 Depositor confirms D175G and L220F mutations do not affect plasmid function.
How to cite: pISH-Olfr1395 was a gift from Peter Mombaerts (Addgene plasmid # 136731 ; http://n2t.net/addgene:136731 ; RRID:Addgene_136731)
